>Addgene plasmid #175952 | MS2_SC2_S_Zeta | addgene full sequence | sequence record 343947 | Addgene NGS Result
GATTTACACTTTATGCTTCCGGCTCGTATGTTTCTAGAGAATTCAAATAATTTTGTTTAACTTTAAGAAG
GAGATTTAAATTGGCTATCGCTGTAGGTAGCCGGAATTCCATTCCTAGGAGGTTTGACCTGTGCGAGCTT
TTAGTACCCTTGATAGGGAGAACGAAACCTTCGTCCCCTCCGTTCGCGTTTACGCGGACGGTGAGACTGA
AGATAACTCATTCTCTTTAAAATATCGTTCGAACTGGACTCCCGGTCGTTTTAACTCGACTGGGGCCAAA
ACGAAACAGTGGCACTACCCCTCTCCGTATTCACGGGGGGCGTTAAGTGTCACATCGATAGATCAAGGTG
CCTACAAGCGAAGTGGGTCATCGTGGGGTCGCCCGTACGAGGAGAAAGCCGGTTTCGGCTTCTCCCTCGA
CGCACGCTCCTGCTACAGCCTCTTCCCTGTAAGCCAAAACTTGACTTACATCGAAGTGCCGCAGAACGTT
GCGAACCGGGCGTCGACCGAAGTCCTGCAAAAGGTCACCCAGGGTAATTTTAACCTTGGTGTTGCTTTAG
CAGAGGCCAGGTCGACAGCCTCACAACTCGCGACGCAAACCATTGCGCTCGTGAAGGCGTACACTGCCGC
TCGTCGCGGTAATTGGCGCCAGGCGCTCCGCTACCTTGCCCTAAACGAAGATCGAAAGTTTCGATCAAAA
CACGTGGCCGGCAGATGGTTGGAGTTGCAGTTCGGTTGGTTACCACTAATGAGTGATATCCAGGGTGCAT
ATGAGATGCTTACGAAGGTTCACCTTCAAGAGTTTCTTCCTATGAGAGCCGTACGTCAGGTCGGTACTAA
CATCAAGTTAGATGGCCGTCTGTCGTATCCAGCTGCAAACTTCCAGACAACGTGCAACATATCGCGACGT
ATCGTGATATGGTTTTACATAAACGATGCACGTTTGGCATGGTTGTCGTCCCTAGGTATCTTGAACCCAC
TAGGTATAGTGTGGGAAAAGGTGCCTTTCTCATTCGTTGTCGACTGGCTCCTACCTGTAGGTAACATGCT
CGAGGGCCTTACGGCCCCCGTGGGATGCTCCTACATGTCAGGAACAGTTACTGACGTAATAACGGGTGAG
TCCATCATAAGCGTTGACGCTCCCTACGGGTGGACTGTGGAGAGACAGGGCACTGCTAAGGCCCAAATCT
CAGCCATGCATCGAGGGGTACAATCCGTATGGCCAACAACTGGCGCGTACGTAAAGTCTCCTTTCTCGAT
GGTCCATACCTTAGATGCGTTAGCATTAATCAGGCAACGGCTCTCTAGATAGAGCCCTCAACCGGAGTTT
GAAGCATGGCTTCTAACTTTACTCAGTTCGTTCTCGTCGACAATGGCGGAACTGGCGACGTGACTGTCGC
CCCAAGCAACTTCGCTAACGGGGTCGCTGAATGGATCAGCTCTAACTCGCGTTCACAGGCTTACAAAGTA
ACCTGTAGCGTTCGTCAGAGCTCTGCGCAGAATCGCAAATACACCATCAAAGTCGAGGTGCCTAAAGTGG
CAACCCAGACTGTTGGTGGTGTAGAGCTTCCTGTAGCCGCATGGCGTTCGTACTTAAATATGGAACTAAC
CATTCCAATTTTCGCTACGAATTCCGACTGCGAGCTTATTGTTAAGGCAATGCAAGGTCTTCTAAAAGAT
GGAAACCCGATTCCCTCAGCAATCGCAGCAAACTCCGGCATCTACGCTAACTTTACTCAGTTCGTTCTCG
TCGACAATGGCGGTACCCATCACCATCACCATCACGGTACCGGCGACGTGACTGTCGCCCCAAGCAACTT
CGCTAACGGGGTCGCTGAATGGATCAGCTCTAACTCGCGTTCACAGGCTTACAAAGTAACCTGTAGCGTT
CGTCAGAGCTCTGCGCAGAATCGCAAATACACCATCAAAGTCGAGGTGCCTAAAGTGGCAACCCAGACTG
TTGGTGGTGTAGAGCTTCCTGTAGCCGCATGGCGTTCGTACTTAAATATGGAACTAACCATTCCAATTTT
CGCTACGAATTCCGACTGCGAGCTTATTGTTAAGGCAATGCAAGGTCTTCTAAAAGATGGAAACCCGATT
CCCTCAGCAATCGCAGCAAACTCCGGCATCTACTAATAGACGCCGGCCACCGCTGAGCAATAACTAGCAT
AACCCCTTGGGGCCTCTAAACGGGTCTTGAGGGGTTTTTTGTCGAACAGAAAGTAATCGTATTGTACACG
GCCGCATAATCGAAATTAATACGACTCACTATAGGAGAGTCCAACCAACAGAATCTATTGTTAGATTTCC
TAATATTACAAACTTGTGCCCTTTTGGTGAAGTTTTTAACGCCACCAGATTTGCATCTGTTTATGCTTGG
AACAGGAAGAGAATCAGCAACTGTGTTGCTGATTATTCTGTCCTATATAATTCCGCATCATTTTCCACTT
TTAAGTGTTATGGAGTGTCTCCTACTAAATTAAATGATCTCTGCTTTACTAATGTCTATGCAGATTCATT
TGTAATTAGAGGTGATGAAGTCAGACAAATCGCTCCAGGGCAAACTGGAAAGATTGCTGATTATAATTAT
AAATTACCAGATGATTTTACAGGCTGCGTTATAGCTTGGAATTCTAACAATCTTGATTCTAAGGTTGGTG
GTAATTATAATTACCTGTATAGATTGTTTAGGAAGTCTAATCTCAAACCTTTTGAGAGAGATATTTCAAC
TGAAATCTATCAGGCCGGTAGCACACCTTGTAATGGTGTTAAAGGTTTTAATTGTTACTTTCCTTTACAA
TCATATGGTTTCCAACCCACTAATGGTGTTGGTTACCAACCATACAGAGTAGTAGTACTTTCTTTTGAAC
TTCTACATGCACCAGCAACTGTTTGTGGACCTAAAAAGTCTACTAATTTGGTTAAAAACAAATGTGTCAA
TTTCAACTTCAATGGTTTAACAGGCACAGGTGTTCTTACTGAGTCTAACAAAAAGTTTCTGCCTTTCCAA
CAATTTGGCAGAGACATTGCTGACACTACTGATGCTGTCCGTGATCCACAGACACTTGAGATTCTTGACA
TTACACCATGTTCTTTTGGTGGTGTCAGTGTTATAACACCAGGAACAAATACTTCTAACCAGGTTGCTGT
TCTTTATCAGGATGTTAACTGCACAGAAGTCCCTGTTGCTATTCATGCAGATCAACTTACTCCTACTTGG
CGTGTTTATTCTACAGGTTCTAATGTTTTTCAAACACGTGCAGGCTGTTTAATAGGGGCTGAACATGTCA
ACAACTCATATGAGTGTGACATACCCATTGGTGCAGGTATATGCGCTAGTTATCAGACTCAGACTAATTC
TCCTCGGCGGGCACGTAGTGTAGCTAGTCAATCCATCATTGCCTACACTATGTCACTTGGTGCAGAAAAT
TCAGTTGCTTACTCTAATAACTCTATTGCCATACCCACAAATTTTACTATTAGTGTTACCACAGAAATTC
TACCAGTGTCTATGACCAAGACATCAGTAGATTGTACAATGTACATTTGTGGTGATTCAACTGAATGCAG
CAATCTTTTGTTGCAATATGGCAGTTTTTGTACACAATTAAACCGTGCTTTAACTGGAATAGCTGTTGAA
CAAGACAAAAACACCCAAGAAGTTTTTGCACAAGTCAAACAAATTTACAAAACACCACCAATTAAAGATT
TTGGTGGTTTTAATTTTTCACAAATATTACCAGATCCATCAAAACCAAGCAAGAGGTCATTTATTGAAGA
TCTACTTTTCAACAAAGTGACACTTGCAGATGCTGGCTTCATCAAACAATATGGTGATTGCCTTGGTGAT
ATTGCTGCTAGAGACCTCATTTGTGCACAAAAGTTTAACGGCCTTACTGTTTTGCCACCTTTGCTCACAG
ATGAAATGACATGAGGATCACCCATGTCCGCTGAGCAATAACTAGCATAACCCCTTGGGGCCTCTAAACG
GGTCTTGAGGGGTTTTTTGTAATTTCACTGCCCGCTTTCCAGTCGGGAAACCTGTCGTGCCAGCTGCATT
AACATGGTCATAGCTGTTTCCTTGCGTATTGGGCGCTCTCCGCTTCCTCGCTCACTGACTCGCTGCGCTC
GGTCGTTCGGGTAAAGCCTGGGGTGCCTAATGAGCAAAAGGCCAGCAAAAGGCCAGGAACCGTAAAAAGG
CCGCGTTGCTGGCGTTTTTCCATAGGCTCCGCCCCCCTGACGAGCATCACAAAAATCGACGCTCAAGTCA
GAGGTGGCGAAACCCGACAGGACTATAAAGATACCAGGCGTTTCCCCCTGGAAGCTCCCTCGTGCGCTCT
CCTGTTCCGACCCTGCCGCTTACCGGATACCTGTCCGCCTTTCTCCCTTCGGGAAGCGTGGCGCTTTCTC
ATAGCTCACGCTGTAGGTATCTCAGTTCGGTGTAGGTCGTTCGCTCCAAGCTGGGCTGTGTGCACGAACC
CCCCGTTCAGCCCGACCGCTGCGCCTTATCCGGTAACTATCGTCTTGAGTCCAACCCGGTAAGACACGAC
TTATCGCCACTGGCAGCAGCCACTGGTAACAGGATTAGCAGAGCGAGGTATGTAGGCGCTACAGAGTTCT
TGAAGTGGTGGCCTAACTACGGCTACACTAGAAGAACAGTATTTGGTATCTGCGCTCTGCTGAAGCCAGT
TACCTTCGGAAAAAGAGTTGGTAGCTCTTGATCCGGCAAACAAACCACCGCTGGTAGCGGTGGTTTTTTT
GTTTGCAAGCAGCAGATTACGCGCAGAAAAAAAGGATCTCAAGAAGATCCTTTGATCTTTTCTACGGGGT
CTGACGCTCAGTGGAACGAAAACTCACGTTAAGGGATTTTGGTCATGAGATTATCAAAAAGGATCTTCAC
CTAGATCCTTTTAAATTAAAAATGAAGTTTTAAATCAATCTAAAGTATATATGAGTAAACTTGGTCTGAC
AGTTATTAGAAAAATTCATCCAGCAGACGATAAAACGCAATACGCTGGCTATCCGGTGCCGCAATGCCAT
ACAGCACCAGAAAACGATCCGCCCATTCGCCGCCCAGTTCTTCCGCAATATCACGGGTGGCCAGCGCAAT
ATCCTGATAACGATCCGCCACGCCCAGACGGCCGCAATCAATAAAGCCGCTAAAACGGCCATTTTCCACC
ATAATGTTCGGCAGGCACGCATCACCATGGGTCACCACCAGATCTTCGCCATCCGGCATGCTCGCTTTCA
GACGCGCAAACAGCTCTGCCGGTGCCAGGCCCTGATGTTCTTCATCCAGATCATCCTGATCCACCAGGCC
CGCTTCCATACGGGTACGCGCACGTTCAATACGATGTTTCGCCTGATGATCAAACGGACAGGTCGCCGGG
TCCAGGGTATGCAGACGACGCATGGCATCCGCCATAATGCTCACTTTTTCTGCCGGCGCCAGATGGCTAG
ACAGCAGATCCTGACCCGGCACTTCGCCCAGCAGCAGCCAATCACGGCCCGCTTCGGTCACCACATCCAG
CACCGCCGCACACGGAACACCGGTGGTGGCCAGCCAGCTCAGACGCGCCGCTTCATCCTGCAGCTCGTTC
AGCGCACCGCTCAGATCGGTTTTCACAAACAGCACCGGACGACCCTGCGCGCTCAGACGAAACACCGCCG
CATCAGAGCAGCCAATGGTCTGCTGCGCCCAATCATAGCCAAACAGACGTTCCACCCACGCTGCCGGGCT
ACCCGCATGCAGGCCATCCTGTTCAATCATACTCTTCCTTTTTCAATATTATTGAAGCATTTATCAGGGT
TATTGTCTCATGAGCGGATACATATTTGAATGTATTTAGAAAAATAAACAAATAGGGGTTCCGCGCACAT
TTCCCCGAAAAGTGCCACCTAAATTGTAAGCGTTAATATTTTGTTAAAATTCGCGTTAAATTTTTGTTAA
ATCAGCTCATTTTTTAACCAATAGGCCGAAATCGGCAAAATCCCTTATAAATCAAAAGAATAGACCGAGA
TAGGGTTGAGTGGCCGCTACAGGGCGCTCCCATTCGCCATTCAGGCTGCGCAACTGTTGGGAAGGGCGTT
TCGGTGCGGGCCTCTTCGCTATTACGCCAGCTGGCGAAAGGGGGATGTGCTGCAAGGCGATTAAGTTGGG
TAACGCCAGGGTTTTCCCAGTCACGACGTTGTAAAACGACGGCCAGTGAGGTAATACGACTCACTATAGG
GGAATTGTGAGCGGATAACAATTCCCCTCTA
Features (pLannotate 1.2.2; 21 found; start..end, strand, type, name):
      3..32      +  promoter       lac promoter: promoter for the E. coli lac operon
     52..74      +  RBS            RBS: efficient ribosome binding site from bacteriophage T7 gene 10 (Olins and Rangwala, 1989)
    134..1309    +  CDS            A: MATA_BPMS2 - Experimental evidence at protein level: Swiss-Prot protein existence level 1. The maturation protein is required for the typical attachment of the phage to the side of the bacterial pili (PubMed:23810697). Binds to sequences located toward each end of the genome, hence circularizing it (PubMed:26608810). The RNA genome-maturation protein A complex is released from the capsid upon host receptor binding (PubMed:23810697). Maturation protein A enters the cell along with the viral RNA (PubMed:4551992). From Escherichia phage MS2 (Bacteriophage MS2).
   1336..1725    +  CDS            CAPSD_BPMS2: Experimental evidence at protein level: Swiss-Prot protein existence level 1. Acts as a translational repressor of viral replicase synthesis late in infection. This latter function is the result of capsid protein interaction with an RNA hairpin which contains the replicase ribosome-binding site. From Escherichia phage MS2 (Bacteriophage MS2).
   1727..1763    +  CDS            MS2 (fragment): bacteriophage MS2 coat protein binds to a specific stem-loop structure in the viral RNA (Peabody, 1993)
   1768..1785    +  CDS            7xHis (fragment): 6xHis affinity tag
   1792..2136    +  CDS            MS2 (fragment): bacteriophage MS2 coat protein binds to a specific stem-loop structure in the viral RNA (Peabody, 1993)
   2164..2211    +  terminator     T7 terminator: transcription terminator for bacteriophage T7 RNA polymerase
   2257..2275    +  promoter       T7 promoter: promoter for bacteriophage T7 RNA polymerase
   2276..3928    +  CDS            S (fragment): SPIKE_SARS2 - Experimental evidence at protein level: Swiss-Prot protein existence level 1. [Spike glycoprotein]: May down-regulate host tetherin (BST2) by lysosomal degradation, thereby counteracting its antiviral activity. From Severe acute respiratory syndrome coronavirus 2 (2019-nCoV) (SARS-CoV-2).
   3929..3947    +  misc_RNA       MS2 stem loop: stem loop that binds the bacteriophage MS2 coat protein
   3962..4009    +  terminator     T7 terminator: transcription terminator for bacteriophage T7 RNA polymerase
   4015..4062    -  CDS            lacI (fragment): lac repressor; lacI; The lac repressor binds to the lac operator to inhibit transcription in E. coli. This inhibition can be relieved by adding lactose or isopropyl-β-D-thiogalactopyranoside (IPTG).
   4099..4139    -  rep_origin     RSF ori (fragment): Plasmids containing the RSF 1030 origin of replication can be propagated in E. coli cells that contain additional plasmids with compatible origins.
   4217..4802    -  rep_origin     ori: high-copy-number ColE1/pMB1/pBR322/pUC origin of replication
   4976..5770    -  CDS            NeoR/KanR: aminoglycoside phosphotransferase confers resistance to neomycin, kanamycin, and G418 (Geneticin®)
   5771..5875    -  promoter       AmpR promoter: bla
   5901..6032    -  rep_origin     M13 ori (fragment): M13 bacteriophage origin of replication; arrow indicates direction of (+) strand synthesis
   6053..6209    -  CDS            lacZα (fragment): LacZα fragment of β-galactosidase; lacZ fragment
   6212..6230    +  promoter       T7 promoter: promoter for bacteriophage T7 RNA polymerase
   6231..6255    +  protein_bind   lac operator: The lac repressor binds to the lac operator to inhibit transcription in E. coli. This inhibition can be relieved by adding lactose or isopropyl-β-D-thiogalactopyranoside (IPTG). lac repressor encoded by lacI
