[The description below was written by a language model from this plasmid's Addgene catalogue record and pLannotate feature annotations shown in this document.]
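Description:
MS2_SC2_S_Zeta is a bacterial expression plasmid built on the small pMX backbone, designed to produce MS2 bacteriophage virus-like particles in E. coli that carry a fragment of SARS-CoV-2 spike RNA. It replicates from a high-copy ColE1/pUC-type origin and is selected with kanamycin through a NeoR/KanR aminoglycoside phosphotransferase gene driven by the bla promoter. The annotation also picks up short remnants of lacI, an RSF origin, an M13 origin and lacZα, which appear to be vestigial backbone or assembly fragments rather than functional parts. The inserts were assembled by Type IIS cloning (BsaI and Esp3I/BsmBI), and these sites were destroyed in the process.

The payload consists of two T7-driven transcription units. In the first, a T7 promoter with a lac operator and a T7 gene 10 ribosome binding site drives the MS2 maturation (A) protein, followed by a synthetic coat protein dimer. The dimer is annotated as two coat protein copies, with a His tag inserted within the second copy, and the unit ends at a T7 terminator. The second unit uses its own T7 promoter to transcribe the spike gene region encoding amino acids 319–869 with the WHO Zeta variant mutations. This region is directly followed by an MS2 stem loop and a second T7 terminator. The stem loop is the hairpin recognised by the coat protein, so the spike transcript is captured and encapsidated as the coat dimers and maturation protein assemble into particles. The His tag would plausibly allow affinity purification, although the record does not say so. The stated purpose is generation of MS2 VLPs packaged with the Zeta S gene sequence. Such armoured RNA is generally used as a nuclease-protected control or standard for nucleic acid detection assays, but the record does not specify this application.
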