Addgene plasmid #175952: MS2_SC2_S_Zeta
Purpose: Generation of MS2 Virus-Like Particles packaged with the sequence for the WHO Zeta SARS-CoV-2 S gene (Amino Acid 319-869)
Depositing lab: Paul Freemont. Depositing organization: Imperial College London.
Backbone
  Vector backbone: pMX
  Backbone manufacturer: Life Technologies
  Backbone size w/o insert (bp): 2200
  Total vector size (bp): 6264
  Vector type: Bacterial Expression
Growth in bacteria
  Bacterial resistance: Kanamycin, 50 μg/mL
  Growth temperature: 37°C
  Growth strain: DH5alpha
  Copy number: High Copy
Gene/Insert 1
  Gene/Insert name: Maturation Protein (alt name: A-Protein)
  Species: MS2 Phage
  Insert size (bp): 1182
  Promoter: T7
  Cloning method: Restriction Enzyme; 5′ cloning site BsaI (destroyed during cloning); 3′ cloning site BsaI (destroyed during cloning)
  Sequencing primers: 5′ GATGTGCTGCAAGGCGATTAAGTTG; 3′ ctatggaaaaacgccagcaacg
Gene/Insert 2
  Gene/Insert name: Coat Protein Dimer
  Species: Synthetic
  Insert size (bp): 801
  Promoter: T7
  Cloning method: Restriction Enzyme; 5′ cloning site BsaI (destroyed during cloning); 3′ cloning site BsaI (destroyed during cloning)
  Sequencing primers: 5′ GATGTGCTGCAAGGCGATTAAGTTG; 3′ ctatggaaaaacgccagcaacg
Gene/Insert 3
  Gene/Insert name: S gene
  Species: SARS-CoV-2
  Insert size (bp): 1654
  Mutation: Zeta (Amino Acid 319-869)
  GenBank ID: YP_009724390.1
  Entrez Gene: S (a.k.a. GU280_gp02, spike glycoprotein)
  Promoter: T7
  Cloning method: Restriction Enzyme; 5′ cloning site Esp3I (BsmBI) (destroyed during cloning); 3′ cloning site Esp3I (BsmBI) (destroyed during cloning)
  Sequencing primers: 5′ TGTCGAACAGAAAGTAATCGTATTGTAC; 3′ CAGCTGGCACGACAGGTTTC
How to cite: MS2_SC2_S_Zeta was a gift from Paul Freemont (Addgene plasmid # 175952 ; http://n2t.net/addgene:175952 ; RRID:Addgene_175952)
